Addgene plasmid #167528: pCAG-Beatrix
Purpose: Dual-color fluorescent reporter for the creation and detection of Cre-dependent tunable mosaics in floxed mouse lines and cells.
Depositing lab: Gian Michele Ratto. Depositing organization: CNR, Istituto Nanoscienze. Publication: Modelling genetic mosaicism of neurodevelopmental disorders in vivo by a Cre-amplifying fluorescent reporter. Trovato F, Parra R, Pracucci E, Landi S, Cozzolino O, Nardi G, Cruciani F, Pillai V, Mosti L, Cwetsch AW, Cancedda L, Gritti L, Sala C, Verpelli C, Maset A, Lodovichi C, Ratto GM. Nat Commun. 2020 Dec 3;11(1):6194. doi: 10.1038/s41467-020-19864-w. PubMed 33273479.
Backbone
  Vector backbone: pCAGEN
  Backbone size w/o insert (bp): 4775
  Total vector size (bp): 7779
  Vector type: Mammalian Expression, Mouse Targeting, Cre/Lox
Growth in bacteria
  Bacterial resistance: Ampicillin, 100 μg/mL
  Growth temperature: 37°C
  Growth strain: NEB Stable
  Copy number: High Copy
Gene/Insert
  Gene/Insert name: Beatrix (alt name: DsRed2, GFP-P2A-Cre)
  Species: G. gallus (chicken), O. cuniculus (rabbit); Bacteriophage P1, Aequorea victoria, Discosoma sp., Oryctolagus cuniculus
  Insert size (bp): 2996
  Promoter: CAG
  Cloning method: Restriction Enzyme; 5′ cloning site EcoRI (not destroyed); 3′ cloning site Not (not destroyed)
  Sequencing primers: 5′ pCAG-F
Terms and licenses: Academic/Nonprofit Terms; Industry Terms: Not Available to Industry
How to cite: pCAG-Beatrix was a gift from Gian Michele Ratto (Addgene plasmid # 167528 ; http://n2t.net/addgene:167528 ; RRID:Addgene_167528)
