[The description below was written by a language model from this plasmid's Addgene catalogue record and pLannotate feature annotations shown in this document.]
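Description:
pCAG-Beatrix is a mammalian expression plasmid built on the pCAGEN backbone that serves as a dual-color, Cre-dependent fluorescent reporter for generating and detecting tunable genetic mosaics in floxed mouse lines and cells. It is propagated in E. coli through a high-copy ColE1/pUC-type origin with ampicillin selection (AmpR under its own bla promoter). The backbone also carries an SV40 origin and residual lac promoter/operator sequences. Expression of the roughly 3 kb Beatrix insert, cloned between EcoRI and NotI, is driven by the CAG promoter, annotated here as the CMV enhancer plus the chicken β-actin/rabbit β-globin chimeric intron, and ends at a rabbit β-globin polyadenylation signal.

The payload is a recombinase-switchable cassette built from two mutually incompatible lox pairs, loxN and lox2272, each arranged in opposing orientation in a FLEX/DIO-like layout. In the starting configuration, DsRed2 lies in the forward orientation directly downstream of the promoter, so unrecombined cells are red. EGFP and a short Cre fragment sit inverted, followed by an SV40 poly(A) signal. The larger remaining portion of Cre lies in the forward orientation beyond the last lox site. The catalogue describes the second product as GFP-P2A-Cre, although the P2A is not separately annotated in the feature table. The arrangement suggests that Cre-mediated inversion and excision remove DsRed2 and flip the EGFP segment so that it joins the downstream Cre portion into one reading frame. Recombined cells would then turn green and produce additional Cre, consistent with the "Cre-amplifying" reporter of the associated publication. A small initial dose of Cre can thereby be converted into an unambiguous red-or-green readout that marks which cells have recombined floxed alleles, for example in models of mosaic neurodevelopmental disorders.
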