Features (pLannotate 1.2.2; 25 found; start..end, strand, type, name):
      5..384     +  enhancer       CMV enhancer: human cytomegalovirus immediate early enhancer
    662..1678    +  intron         chimeric intron: chimera between introns from chicken β-actin and rabbit β-globin
   1676..1732    +  CDS            HBB (fragment): HBB_LEPEU - Experimental evidence at protein level: Swiss-Prot protein existence level 1. Involved in oxygen transport from the lung to the various peripheral tissues. From Lepus europaeus (European hare).
   1738..1771    +  protein_bind   loxN: Cre-mediated recombination occurs in the 8-bp core sequence (GTATACCT). loxN sites are compatible with each other, but incompatible with loxP or lox2272 sites. Cre recombinase
   1781..2458    +  CDS            DsRed2: improved tetrameric variant of DsRed fluorescent protein mammalian codon-optimized
   2471..2504    +  protein_bind   lox2272: Cre-mediated recombination occurs in the 8-bp core sequence (GGATACTT). lox2272 sites are compatible with each other, but incompatible with loxP or loxN sites (Lee and Saito, 1988). Cre recombinase
   2524..2758    -  CDS            Cre (fragment): site-specific recombinase Cre is a site-specific recombinase from bacteriophage P1. Recombination occurs at loxP sequences.
   2828..3544    -  CDS            EGFP: EGFP is a basic (constitutively fluorescent) green fluorescent protein published in 1996, derived from Aequorea victoria. It is reported to be a rapidly-maturing weak dimer with moderate acid sensitivity.
   3554..3587    -  protein_bind   loxN: Cre-mediated recombination occurs in the 8-bp core sequence (GTATACCT). loxN sites are compatible with each other, but incompatible with loxP or lox2272 sites. Cre recombinase
   3655..3776    +  polyA_signal   SV40 poly(A) signal: SV40 polyadenylation signal
   3792..3825    -  protein_bind   lox2272: Cre-mediated recombination occurs in the 8-bp core sequence (GGATACTT). lox2272 sites are compatible with each other, but incompatible with loxP or loxN sites (Lee and Saito, 1988). Cre recombinase
   3897..4694    +  CDS            Cre (fragment): site-specific recombinase Cre is a site-specific recombinase from bacteriophage P1. Recombination occurs at loxP sequences.
   4727..4798    +  CDS            HBB (fragment): HBB_PONPY - Experimental evidence at transcript level: Swiss-Prot protein existence level 2. Involved in oxygen transport from the lung to the various peripheral tissues. From Pongo pygmaeus (Bornean orangutan).
   4869..4924    +  polyA_signal   β-globin poly(A) signal: rabbit β-globin polyadenylation signal (Gil and Proudfoot, 1987)
   5309..5325    -  protein_bind   lac operator: The lac repressor binds to the lac operator to inhibit transcription in E. coli. This inhibition can be relieved by adding lactose or isopropyl-β-D-thiogalactopyranoside (IPTG). lac repressor encoded by lacI
   5333..5363    -  promoter       lac promoter: promoter for the E. coli lac operon
   5378..5399    -  protein_bind   CAP binding site: CAP binding activates transcription in the presence of cAMP. E. coli catabolite activator protein
   5412..5451    -  CDS            lacI (fragment): lac repressor; lacI; The lac repressor binds to the lac operator to inhibit transcription in E. coli. This inhibition can be relieved by adding lactose or isopropyl-β-D-thiogalactopyranoside (IPTG).
   5458..5480    +  promoter       SV40 promoter (fragment): SV40 enhancer and early promoter
   5504..5639    +  rep_origin     SV40 ori: SV40 origin of replication
   5659..5793    +  polyA_signal   SV40 poly(A) signal: SV40 polyadenylation signal
   5795..5849    -  CDS            lacI (fragment): lac repressor; lacI; The lac repressor binds to the lac operator to inhibit transcription in E. coli. This inhibition can be relieved by adding lactose or isopropyl-β-D-thiogalactopyranoside (IPTG).
   6032..6620    -  rep_origin     ori: high-copy-number ColE1/pMB1/pBR322/pUC origin of replication
   6791..7651    -  CDS            AmpR: β-lactamase; bla; confers resistance to ampicillin, carbenicillin, and related antibiotics
   7652..7756    -  promoter       AmpR promoter: bla
>Addgene plasmid #167528 | pCAG-Beatrix | addgene full sequence | sequence record 331734 | Addgene NGS Result
GGTCGACATTGATTATTGACTAGTTATTAATAGTAATCAATTACGGGGTCATTAGTTCATAGCCCATATA
TGGAGTTCCGCGTTACATAACTTACGGTAAATGGCCCGCCTGGCTGACCGCCCAACGACCCCCGCCCATT
GACGTCAATAATGACGTATGTTCCCATAGTAACGCCAATAGGGACTTTCCATTGACGTCAATGGGTGGAG
TATTTACGGTAAACTGCCCACTTGGCAGTACATCAAGTGTATCATATGCCAAGTACGCCCCCTATTGACG
TCAATGACGGTAAATGGCCCGCCTGGCATTATGCCCAGTACATGACCTTATGGGACTTTCCTACTTGGCA
GTACATCTACGTATTAGTCATCGCTATTACCATGGTCGAGGTGAGCCCCACGTTCTGCTTCACTCTCCCC
ATCTCCCCCCCCTCCCCACCCCCAATTTTGTATTTATTTATTTTTTAATTATTTTGTGCAGCGATGGGGG
CGGGGGGGGGGGGGGGGCGCGCCRGGGGGGGGGGGGGGGGGGGGGGGGGGGGGSGGGGSGRGGCGGRGAG
GTGCGGCGGCAGCCAATCAGAGCGGCGCGCTCCGAAAGTTTCCTTTTATGGCGAGGCGGCGGCGGCGGCG
GCCCTATAAAAAGCGAAGCGCGCGGCGGGCGGGAGTCGCTGCGCGCTGCCTTCGCCCCGTGCCCCGCTCC
GCCGCCGCCTCGCGCCGCCCGCCCCGGCTCTGACTGACCGCGTTACTCCCACAGGTGAGCGGGCGGGACG
GCCCTTCTCCTCCGGGCTGTAATTAGCGCTTGGTTTAATGACGGCTTGTTTCTTTTCTGTGGCTGCGTGA
AAGCCTTGAGGGGCTCCGGGAGGGCCCTTTGTGCGGGGGGAGCGGCTCGGGGGGTGCGTGCGTGTGTGTG
TGCGTGGGGAGCGCCGCGTGCGGCTCCGCGCTGCCCGGCGGCTGTGAGCGCTGCGGGCGCGGCGCGGGGC
TTTGTGCGCTCCGCAGTGTGCGCGAGGGGAGCGCGGCCGGGGGCGGTGCCCCGCGGTGCGGGGGGGGCTG
CGAGGGGAACAAAGGCTGCGTGCGGGGTGTGTGCGTGGGGGGGTGAGCAGGGGGTGTGGGCGCGTCGGTC
GGGCTGCAACCCCCCCTGCACCCCCCTCCCCGAGTTGCTGAGCACGGCCCGGCTTCGGGTGCGGGGCTCC
GTACGGGGCGTGGCGCGGGGCTCGCCGTGCCGGGCGGGGGGTGGCGGCAGGTGGGGGTGCCGGGCGGGGC
GGGGCCGCCTCGGGCCGGGGRGGGCTCGGGGGRGGGGCGCGGCGGCCCCCGGAGCGCCGGCGGCTGTCGA
GGCGCGGCGAGCCGCAGCCATTGCCTTTTATGGTAATCGTGCGAGAGGGCGCAGGGACTTCCTTTGTCCC
AAATCTGTGCGGAGCCGAAATCTGGGAGGCGCCGCCGCACCCCCTCTAGCGGGCGCGGGGCGAAGCGGTG
CGGCGCCGGCAGGAAGGAAATGGGCGGGGAGGGCCTTCGTGCGTCGCCGCGCCGCCGTCCCCTTCTCCCT
CTCCAGCCTCGGGGCTGTCCGCGGGGGGACGGCTGCCTTCGGGGGGGACGGGGCAGGGCGGGGTTCGGCT
TCTGGCGTGTGACCGGCGGCTCTAGAGCCTCTGCTAACCATGTTCATGCCTTCTTCTTTTTCCTACAGCT
CCTGGGCAACGTGCTGGTTATTGTGCTGTCTCATCATTTTGGCAAAGAATTCCCGGGATAACTTCGTATA
GTATACCTTATACGAAGTTATCTTAAGGCCATGGCCTCCTCCGAGGACGTCATCACCGAGTTCATGCGCT
TCAAGGTGCGCATGGAGGGCACCGTGAACGGCCACGAGTTCGAGATCGAGGGCGAGGGCGAGGGCCGCCC
CTACGAGGGCCACAACACCGTGAAGCTGAAGGTGACCAAGGGCGGCCCCCTGCCCTTCGCCTGGGACATC
CTGTCCCCCCAGTTCCAGTACGGCTCCAAGGTGTACGTGAAGCACCCCGCCGACATCCCCGACTACAAGA
AGCTGTCCTTCCCCGAGGGCTTCAAGTGGGAGCGCGTGATGAACTTCGAGGACGGCGGCGTGGCGACCGT
GACCCAGGACTCCTCCCTGCAGGACGGCTGCTTCATCTACAAGGTGAAGTTCATCGGCGTGAACTTCCCC
TCCGACGGCCCCGTGATGCAGAAGAAGACCATGGGCTGGGAGGCCTCCACCGAGCGCCTGTACCCCCGCG
ACGGCGTGCTGAAGGGCGAGACCCACAAGGCCCTGAAGCTGAAGGACGGCGGCCACTACCTGGTGGAGTT
CAAGTCCATCTACATGGCCAAGAAGCCCGTGCAGCTGCCCGGCTACTACTACGTGGACGCCAAGCTGGAC
ATCACCTCCCACAACGAGGACTACACCATCGTGGAGCAGTACGAGCGCACCGAGGGCCGCCACCACCTGT
TCCTGTAGTCTAGAGTCGACATAACTTCGTATAGGATACTTTATACGAAGTTATGGTACCCCTCCTGTAC
TCACCTGCAGATATAGAAGATAATCGCGAACATCTTCAGGTTCTGCGGGAAACCATTTCCGGTTATTCAA
CTTGCACCATGCCGCCCACGACCGGCAAACGGACAGAAGCATTTTCCAGGTATGCTCAGAAAACGCCTGG
CGATCCCTGAACATGTCCATCAGGTTCTTGCGAACCTCATCACTCGTTGCATCGACCGGTAATGCAGGCA
AATTTTGGTGTACGGTCAGTAAATTGGATATAGGGCCGGGATTCTCCTCCACGTCACCTGCTTGTTTGAG
TAGTGAGAAGTTTGTTGCTCCAGATCCCTTGTACAGCTCGTCCATGCCGAGAGTGATCCCGGCGGCGGTC
ACGAACTCCAGCAGGACCATGTGATCGCGCTTCTCGTTGGGGTCTTTGCTCAGGGCGGACTGGGTGCTCA
GGTAGTGGTTGTCGGGCAGCAGCACGGGGCCGTCGCCGATGGGGGTGTTCTGCTGGTAGTGGTCGGCGAG
CTGCACGCTGCCGTCCTCGATGTTGTGGCGGATCTTGAAGTTCACCTTGATGCCGTTCTTCTGCTTGTCG
GCCATGATATAGACGTTGTGGCTGTTGTAGTTGTACTCCAGCTTGTGCCCCAGGATGTTGCCGTCCTCCT
TGAAGTCGATGCCCTTCAGCTCGATGCGGTTCACCAGGGTGTCGCCCTCGAACTTCACCTCGGCGCGGGT
CTTGTAGTTGCCGTCGTCCTTGAAGAAGATGGTGCGCTCCTGGACGTAGCCTTCGGGCATGGCGGACTTG
AAGAAGTCGTGCTGCTTCATGTGGTCGGGGTAGCGGCTGAAGCACTGCACGCCGTAGGTCAGGGTGGTCA
CGAGGGTGGGCCAGGGCACGGGCAGCTTGCCGGTGGTGCAGATGAACTTCAGGGTCAGCTTGCCGTAGGT
GGCATCGCCCTCGCCCTCGCCGGACACGCTGAACTTGTGGCCGTTTACGTCGCCGTCCAGCTCGACCAGG
ATGGGCACCACCCCGGTGAACAGCTCCTCGCCCTTGCTCACCATGGTAAGCTTATAACTTCGTATAAGGT
ATACTATACGAAGTTATAGATCTAAAAAACCTCCCACACCTCCCCCTGAACCTGAAACATAAAATGAATG
CAATTGTTGTTGTTAACTTGTTTATTGCAGCTTATAATGGTTACAAATAAAGCAATAGCATCACAAATTT
CACAAATAAAGCATTTTTTTCACTGCATTCTAGTTGTGGTTTGTCCAAACTCATCAATGTATCTTATCAT
GTCTGACTAGTATAACTTCGTATAAAGTATCCTATACGAAGTTATGTCGACTGGAGAGTGGCCAGCCCTT
CTCATGTTCAGAGAACATGGTTAACTGGTTAAGTCATGTCGTCCCACAGGCGCGCGGTCTGGCAGTAAAA
ACTATCCAGCAACATTTGGGCCAGCTAAACATGCTTCATCGTCGGTCCGGGCTGCCACGACCAAGTGACA
GCAATGCTGTTTCACTGGTTATGCGGCGGATCCGAAAAGAAAACGTTGATGCCGGTGAACGTGCAAAACA
GGCTCTAGCGTTCGAACGCACTGATTTCGACCAGGTTCGTTCACTCATGGAAAATAGCGATCGCTGCCAG
GATATACGTAATCTGGCATTTCTGGGGATTGCTTATAACACCCTGTTACGTATAGCCGAAATTGCCAGGA
TCAGGGTTAAAGATATCTCACGTACTGACGGTGGGAGAATGTTAATCCATATTGGCAGAACGAAAACGCT
GGTTAGCACCGCAGGTGTAGAGAAGGCACTTAGCCTGGGGGTAACTAAACTGGTCGAGCGATGGATTTCC
GTCTCTGGTGTAGCTGATGATCCGAATAACTACCTGTTTTGCCGGGTCAGAAAAAATGGTGTTGCCGCGC
CATCTGCCACCAGCCAGCTATCAACTCGCGCCCTGGAAGGGATTTTTGAAGCAACTCATCGATTGATTTA
CGGCGCTAAGGATGACTCTGGTCAGAGATACCTGGCCTGGTCTGGACACAGTGCCCGTGTCGGAGCCGCG
CGAGATATGGCCCGCGCTGGAGTTTCAATACCGGAGATCATGCAAGCTGGTGGCTGGACCAATGTAAATA
TTGTCATGAACTATATCCGTAACCTGGATAGTGAAACAGGGGCAATGGTGCGCCTGCTGGAAGATGGCGA
TTAGGAGCTCTACGTACTCGAGTCAATCGCGGCCGCACTCCTCAGGTGCAGGCTGCCTATCAGAAGGTGG
TGGCTGGTGTGGCCAATGCCCTGGCTCACAAATACCACTGAGATCTTTTTCCCTCTGCCAAAAATTATGG
GGACATCATGAAGCCCCTTGAGCATCTGACTTCTGGCTAATAAAGGAAATTTATTTTCATTGCAATAGTG
TGTTGGAATTTTTTGTGTCTCTCACTCGGAAGGACATATGGGAGGGCAAATCATTTAAAACATCAGAATG
AGTATTTGGTTTAGAGTTTGGCAACATATGCCCATATGCTGGCTGCCATGAACAAAGGTTGGCTATAAAG
AGGTCATCAGTATATGAAACAGCCCCCTGCTGTCCATTCCTTATTCCATAGAAAAGCCTTGACTTGAGGT
TAGATTTTTTTTATATTTTGTTTTGTGTTATTTTTTTCTTTAACATCCCTAAAATTTTCCTTACATGTTT
TACTAGCCAGATTTTTCCTCCTCTCCTGACTACTCCCAGTCATAGCTGTCCCTCTTCTCTTATGGAGATC
CCTCGACCTGCAGCCCAAGCTTGGCGTAATCATGGTCATAGCTGTTTCCTGTGTGAAATTGTTATCCGCT
CACAATTCCACACAACATACGAGCCGGAAGCATAAAGTGTAAAGCCTGGGGTGCCTAATGAGTGAGCTAA
CTCACATTAATTGCGTTGCGCTCACTGCCCGCTTTCCAGTCGGGAAACCTGTCGTGCCAGCGGATCCGCA
TCTCAATTAGTCAGCAACCATAGTCCCGCCCCTAACTCCGCCCATCCCGCCCCTAACTCCGCCCAGTTCC
GCCCATTCTCCGCCCCATGGCTGACTAATTTTTTTTATTTATGCAGAGGCCGAGGCCGCCTCGGCCTCTG
AGCTATTCCAGAAGTAGTGAGGAGGCTTTTTTGGAGGCCTAGGCTTTTGCAAAAAGCTAACTTGTTTATT
GCAGCTTATAATGGTTACAAATAAAGCAATAGCATCACAAATTTCACAAATAAAGCATTTTTTTCACTGC
ATTCTAGTTGTGGTTTGTCCAAACTCATCAATGTATCTTATCATGTCTGGATCCGCTGCATTAATGAATC
GGCCAACGCGCGGGGAGAGGCGGTTTGCGTATTGGGCGCTCTTCCGCTTCCTCGCTCACTGACTCGCTGC
GCTCGGTCGTTCGGCTGCGGCGAGCGGTATCAGCTCACTCAAAGGCGGTAATACGGTTATCCACAGAATC
AGGGGATAACGCAGGAAAGAACATGTGAGCAAAAGGCCAGCAAAAGGCCAGGAACCGTAAAAAGGCCGCG
TTGCTGGCGTTTTTCCATAGGCTCCGCCCCCCTGACGAGCATCACAAAAATCGACGCTCAAGTCAGAGGT
GGCGAAACCCGACAGGACTATAAAGATACCAGGCGTTTCCCCCTGGAAGCTCCCTCGTGCGCTCTCCTGT
TCCGACCCTGCCGCTTACCGGATACCTGTCCGCCTTTCTCCCTTCGGGAAGCGTGGCGCTTTCTCATAGC
TCACGCTGTAGGTATCTCAGTTCGGTGTAGGTCGTTCGCTCCAAGCTGGGCTGTGTGCACGAACCCCCCG
TTCAGCCCGACCGCTGCGCCTTATCCGGTAACTATCGTCTTGAGTCCAACCCGGTAAGACACGACTTATC
GCCACTGGCAGCAGCCACTGGTAACAGGATTAGCAGAGCGAGGTATGTAGGCGGTGCTACAGAGTTCTTG
AAGTGGTGGCCTAACTACGGCTACACTAGAAGAACAGTATTTGGTATCTGCGCTCTGCTGAAGCCAGTTA
CCTTCGGAAAAAGAGTTGGTAGCTCTTGATCCGGCAAACAAACCACCGCTGGTAGCGGTGGTTTTTTTGT
TTGCAAGCAGCAGATTACGCGCAGAAAAAAAGGATCTCAAGAAGATCCTTTGATCTTTTCTACGGGGTCT
GACGCTCAGTGGAACGAAAACTCACGTTAAGGGATTTTGGTCATGAGATTATCAAAAAGGATCTTCACCT
AGATCCTTTTAAATTAAAAATGAAGTTTTAAATCAATCTAAAGTATATATGAGTAAACTTGGTCTGACAG
TTACCAATGCTTAATCAGTGAGGCACCTATCTCAGCGATCTGTCTATTTCGTTCATCCATAGTTGCCTGA
CTCCCCGTCGTGTAGATAACTACGATACGGGAGGGCTTACCATCTGGCCCCAGTGCTGCAATGATACCGC
GAGACCCACGCTCACCGGCTCCAGATTTATCAGCAATAAACCAGCCAGCCGGAAGGGCCGAGCGCAGAAG
TGGTCCTGCAACTTTATCCGCCTCCATCCAGTCTATTAATTGTTGCCGGGAAGCTAGAGTAAGTAGTTCG
CCAGTTAATAGTTTGCGCAACGTTGTTGCCATTGCTACAGGCATCGTGGTGTCACGCTCGTCGTTTGGTA
TGGCTTCATTCAGCTCCGGTTCCCAACGATCAAGGCGAGTTACATGATCCCCCATGTTGTGCAAAAAAGC
GGTTAGCTCCTTCGGTCCTCCGATCGTTGTCAGAAGTAAGTTGGCCGCAGTGTTATCACTCATGGTTATG
GCAGCACTGCATAATTCTCTTACTGTCATGCCATCCGTAAGATGCTTTTCTGTGACTGGTGAGTACTCAA
CCAAGTCATTCTGAGAATAGTGTATGCGGCGACCGAGTTGCTCTTGCCCGGCGTCAATACGGGATAATAC
CGCGCCACATAGCAGAACTTTAAAAGTGCTCATCATTGGAAAACGTTCTTCGGGGCGAAAACTCTCAAGG
ATCTTACCGCTGTTGAGATCCAGTTCGATGTAACCCACTCGTGCACCCAACTGATCTTCAGCATCTTTTA
CTTTCACCAGCGTTTCTGGGTGAGCAAAAACAGGAAGGCAAAATGCCGCAAAAAAGGGAATAAGGGCGAC
ACGGAAATGTTGAATACTCATACTCTTCCTTTTTCAATATTATTGAAGCATTTATCAGGGTTATTGTCTC
ATGAGCGGATACATATTTGAATGTATTTAGAAAAATAAACAAATAGGGGTTCCGCGCACATTTCCCCGAA
AAGTGCCACCTG
